>Addgene plasmid #91088 | pMOD_C2519 | addgene full sequence | sequence record 182053 | Addgene NGS Result
GCCTTGACGGCAAAATCCCTTAACGTGAGTTTTCGTTCCACTGAGCGTCAGACCCCGTAGAAAAGATCAA
AGGATCTTCTTGAGATCCTTTTTTTCTGCGCGTAATCTGCTGCTTGCAAACAAAAAAACCACCGCTACCA
GCGGTGGTTTGTTTGCCGGATCAAGAGCTACTAACTCTTTTTCCGAAGGTAACTGGCTTCAGCAGAGCGC
AGATACCAAATACTGTTCTTCTAGTGTAGCCGTAGTTAGGCCACCACTTCAAGAACTCTGTAGCACCGCC
TACATACCTCGCTCTGCTAATCCTGTTACCAGTGGCTGCTGCCAGTGGCGATAAGTCGTGTCTTACCGGG
TTGGACTCAAGACGATAGTTACCGGATAAGGCGCAGCGGTCGGGCTGAACGGGGGGTTCGTGCTCACAGC
CCAGCTTGGAGCGAACGACCTACACCGAACTGAGATACCTACAGCGTGAGCTATGAGAAAGCGCCACGCT
TCCCGAAGGGAGAAAGGCGGACAGGTATCCGGTAAGCGGCAGGGTCGGAACAGGAGAGCGCACGAGGGAG
CTTCCAGGGGGAAACGCCTGGTATCTTTATAGTCCTGTCGGGTTTCGCCACCTCTGACTTGAGCGTCGAT
TTTTGTGATGCTCGTCAGGGGGGCGGAGCCTATGGAAAAACGCCAGCAACGCGGCCTTTTTACGGTTCCT
GGCCTTTTGCTGGCCTTTTGCTCACATGTTCTTTCCTGCGTTATCCCCTGATTCTGTGGATAACCGTATT
ACCGCCTTTGAGTGAGCTGATACCGCTCGCCGCAGCCGAACGACCGAGCGCAGCGAGTCAGTGAGCGAGG
AAGCGGAAGAGCGCCCACCTGCCAGGCCGGACCCATGGAAGGAATCTTTAAACATACGAACAGATCACTT
AAAGTTCTTCTGAAGCAACTTAAAGTTATCAGGCATGCATGGATCTTGGAGGAATCAGATGTGCAGTCAG
GGACCATAGCACAAGACAGGCGTCTTCTACTGGTGCTACCAGCAAATGCTGGAAGCCGGGAACACTGGGT
ACGTCGGAAACCACGTGATGTGAAGAAGTAAGATAAACTGTAGGAGAAAAGCATTTCGTAGTGGGCCATG
AAGCCTTTCAGGACATGTATTGCAGTATGGGCCGGCCCATTACGCAATTGGACGACAACAAAGACTAGTA
TTAGTACCACCTCGGCTATCCACATAGATCAAAGCTGATTTAAAAGAGTTGTGCAGATGATCCGTGGCGG
AGACGTTATATTCCCCAGAACATCAGGTTAATGGCGTTTTTGATGTCATTTTCGCGGTGGCTGAGATCAG
CCACTTCTTCCCCGATAACGGAAACCGGCACACTGGCCATATCGGTGGTCATCATGCGCCAGCTTTCATC
CCCGATATGCACCACCGGGTAAAGTTCACGGGAGACTTTATCTGACAGCAGACGTGCACTGGCCAGGGGG
ATCACCATCCGTCGCCCGGGCGTGTCAATAATATCACTCTGTACATCCACAAACAGACGATAACGGCTCT
CTCTTTTATAGGTGTAAACCTTAAACTGCATTTCACCAGCCCCTGTTCTCGTCAGCAAAAGAGCCGTTCA
TTTCAATAAACCGGGCGACCTCAGCCATCCCTTCCTGATTTTCCGCTTTCCAGCGTTCGGCACGCAGACG
ACGGGCTTCATTCTGCATGGTTGTGCTTACCAGACCGGAGATATTGACATCATATATGCCTTGAGCAACT
GATAGCTGTCGCTGTCAACTGTCACTGTAATACGCTGCTTCATAGCATACCTCCTTTTGACATACTTCGG
GTATACATATCAGTATATATTCTTATACCGCAAAAATCAGCGCGCAAATACGCATACTGTTATCTGGCTT
CGTCTCTGTTTTAGAGCTAGAAATAGCAAGTTAAAATAAGGCTAGTCCGTTATCAACTTGAAAAAGTGGC
ACCGAGTCGGTGCTTTTTTTCGCGCGTAGTCCTCGGTAATATCGCAGAACAAAAGTACCTGATATCGAGT
GTACTTCAAGTCACACCGGCGAGTGACTAGCAGGTGATGAAAAGCCTTAGGGTCAGGTGGCACTTTTCGG
GGAAATGTGCGATGAACCCCTATTTGTTTATTTTTCTAAATACATTCAAATATGTATCCGCTAATGAGAC
AATAACCCTGATAAATGCTTCAATTATATTGAAAAAGGAAGAGTATGAGTATCCAACATTTCCGTGTCGC
CCTTATTCCCTTTTTTGCGGCCTTCTGCCTTCCTGTTTTTGCTCACCCAGAAACGCTGGTGAAAGTAAAA
GATGCTGAAGATCAGTTGGGTGCCCGAGTGGGTTACATTGAACTGGATCTCAACAGCGGCAAAATCTTAG
AGAGTTTTCGCCCCGAAGAACGCTTCCCAATGATGAGCACTTTCAAAGTTCTGCTATGTGGCGCGGTGTT
ATCCCGTATTGATGCTGGGCAAGAGCAACTCGGTCGCCGCATACACTATTCTCAGAATGACTTGGTTGAG
TATTCACCAGTCACAGAAAAGCATCTTACGGATGGCATGACAGTAAGAGAATTATGTAGTGCTGCCATAA
CCATGAGTGATAACACTGCGGCCAACTTACTTCTGACAACGATTGGAGGACCGAAGGAGCTAACCGCTTT
TTTGCACAACATGGGGGATCATGTAACTCGCCTTGATCGTTGGGAACCGGAGCTGAATGAAGCCATACCA
AACGACGAGCGTGACACCACGATGCCTGTAGCAATGGCAACAACTCTCCGCAAACTATTAACTGGCGAAC
TACTTACTCTTGCTTCACGCCAGCAACTCATTGACTGGATGGAGGCGGACAAAGTTGCAGGACCACTTCT
GCGCTCGGCACTTCCGGCTGGCTGGTTTATTGCTGATAAATCTGGAGCCGGTGAGCGTGGGTCTCGCGGT
ATCATTGCAGCACTGGGGCCAGATGGTAAGCCCTCCCGTATCGTAGTTATCTACACGACGGGGAGTCAGG
CAACTATGGATGAACGAAATAGACAGATCGCTGAGATAGGTGCCTCACTGATTAAGCATTGGTAACTGTC
AGACGAAGGGAAATAAATAGTAGCCCGCCTGATGTGCGGGCTTTTTTTTGGTGGTGGTTACCAGTGTCGC
TTAGCTACCGTAGGTCCTCTTAGGCGGTCCGATTAGCGACATAGTCATCAAT
Features (pLannotate 1.2.2; 8 found; start..end, strand, type, name):
     80..668     +  rep_origin     ori: high-copy-number ColE1/pMB1/pBR322/pUC origin of replication
    879..1258    +  promoter       OsU3 promoter: Oryza sativa (rice) snRNA U3 promoter
   1269..1571    -  CDS            ccdB: CCDB_ECOLI - Also known as G, letB, letD. Experimental evidence at protein level: Swiss-Prot protein existence level 1. Toxic component of a type II toxin-antitoxin (TA) system, functioning in plasmid maintainence. Responsible for the post- segregational killing (PSK) of plasmid-free cells, also referred to as a plasmid addiction system. Half-life of over 2 hours. Cell killing by CcdB is accompanied by filamentation, defects in chromosome and plasmid segregation, defects in cell division, formation of anucleate cells, decreased DNA synthesis and plasmid loss. Interferes with the activity of DN
   1576..1734    -  CDS            ccdA (fragment): CCDA_ECO57 - Also known as H, letA. Experimental evidence at protein level: Swiss-Prot protein existence level 1. Antitoxin component of a type II toxin-antitoxin (TA) system which inhibits the post-segregational killing (PSK) of plasmid-free cells, also referred to as a plasmid addiction system. Binds to and blocks the activity of CcdB; will also remove bound CcdB protein from the CcdB-GyrA complex by forming a CcdA-CcdB complex, a process termed rejuvenation. Functions as a transcriptional corepressor for the ccdAB operon, repression also requires CcdB (By similarity). From Escherichia coli
   1825..1890    -  intron         PDK intron (fragment): pdk; modified pyruvate orthophosphate dikinase intron from Flaveria trinervia 3.0
   1898..1973    +  misc_RNA       gRNA scaffold: guide RNA scaffold for the Streptococcus pyogenes CRISPR/Cas9 system
   2114..2214    +  promoter       AmpR promoter: bla
   2215..3075    +  CDS            AmpR: β-lactamase; bla; confers resistance to ampicillin, carbenicillin, and related antibiotics
