[The description below was written by a language model from this plasmid's Addgene catalogue record and pLannotate feature annotations shown in this document.]
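Description:
pMOD_C2519 is a small (about 3.2 kb) "module C" plasmid from a modular plant genome-engineering toolkit. It is built on the pMOD_C0000 backbone and classed as a CRISPR vector. It is maintained in E. coli through a high-copy ColE1/pUC-type origin and selected with ampicillin via the bla (AmpR) gene and its native promoter. Because it carries an intact ccdB toxin gene, the uncut plasmid must be propagated in a ccdB-tolerant strain.

The payload is a single guide RNA expression unit designed for plants, particularly monocots. The rice (Oryza sativa) U3 snRNA promoter, a Pol III promoter, sits upstream of an Esp3I-flanked ccdB cassette, which is followed by the Streptococcus pyogenes Cas9 gRNA scaffold and, according to the catalogue entry, a Pol III terminator (not separately annotated in the feature table). Digestion with the type IIS enzyme Esp3I releases the ccdB cassette so that a spacer can be inserted between the promoter and the scaffold. Loss of ccdB provides counter-selection in standard E. coli strains, where only recombinant clones survive. The annotated partial ccdA fragment and the short PDK intron fragment lie within or next to this stuffer region and appear to be remnants of the cassette rather than functional elements.

The record also notes a BaeI site intended for cloning a gene-targeting (GT) donor template, which would allow the guide RNA and the repair template to sit in the same module. The plasmid contains no Cas9 gene and no plant selectable marker. As a module, it is presumably combined with other toolkit modules in a final plant transformation vector, although the record does not describe the assembly scheme.
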