Addgene plasmid #91088: pMOD_C2519
Purpose: Module C, Promoter: OsU3, Gene: Esp3I ccdb cassette for single gRNA spacer cloning (+ BaeI site for GT donor cloning), Terminator: Pol III
Depositing lab: Daniel Voytas. Publication: A multi-purpose toolkit to enable advanced genome engineering in plants. Cermak T, Curtin SJ, Gil-Humanes J, Cegan R, Kono TJY, Konecna E, Belanto JJ, Starker CG, Mathre JW, Greenstein RL, Voytas DF. Plant Cell. 2017 May 18. pii: tpc.00922.2016. doi: 10.1105/tpc.16.00922. PubMed 28522548.
Backbone
  Vector backbone: pMOD_C0000
  Vector type: CRISPR
Growth in bacteria
  Bacterial resistance: Ampicillin, 100 μg/mL
  Growth temperature: 37°C
  Growth strain: ccdB Survival
  Copy number: High Copy
Gene/Insert
  Gene/Insert name: Esp3I ccdb cassette for single gRNA spacer cloning (+ BaeI site for GT donor cloning)
  Species: Synthetic
  Promoter: OsU3
  Cloning method: Gibson Cloning
  Sequencing primers: 5′ unknown
Terms and licenses: Academic/Nonprofit Terms; Industry Terms: Not Available to Industry
How to cite: pMOD_C2519 was a gift from Daniel Voytas (Addgene plasmid # 91088 ; http://n2t.net/addgene:91088 ; RRID:Addgene_91088)
